>Addgene plasmid #163094 | pJW2098 | addgene full sequence | sequence record 320582 | Addgene NGS Result
GGCGTCCTGCCCGCCACCCTCCGGGCCGTTGCTTCACAACGTTCAAATCCGCTCCCGGCGGATTTGTCCT
ACTCAGGAGAGCGTTCACCGACAAACAACAGATAAAACGAAAGGCCCAGTCTTCCGACTGAGCCTTTCGT
TTTATTTGATGCCTGGCAGTTCCCTACTCTCGCGTTAACGCTAGCATGGATGTTTTCCCAGTCACGACGT
TGTAAAACGACGGCCAGTCTTAAGCTCGGGCCCCGGTGGCGGTGGATCGGGAGGAGGAGGTTCGGGTGGC
GGAGGCAGCGGAGGAGGCGGAAGTGGCGGCGGTGGTTCAGGAGGAGGCGGATCCATGGTCTCCAAGGGAG
AGGCTGTCATCAAGGAGTTCATGCGTTTCAAGGTCCACATGGAGGGATCCATGAACGGACACGAGTTCGA
GATCGAGGGAGAGGGAGAGGGACGTCCATACGAGGGAACCCAAACCGCCAAGCTCAAGGTCACCAAGGGA
GGTAAGTTTGTGATAATCCAATTTCAATTCGCAATGGTCATCGTTTTTTCAGGACCACTCCCATTCTCCT
GGGACATCCTCTCCCCACAATTCATGTACGGATCCCGTGCCTTCATCAAGCACCCAGCCGACATCCCAGA
CTACTACAAGCAATCCTTCCCAGAGGGATTCAAGTGGGAGCGTGTGATGAACTTCGAGGTAAGTTTTTAC
TCCGCTTTTAACAATGGTTGTTTGACATCATTTTTTCAGGACGGAGGAGCCGTCACCGTCACCCAAGACA
CCTCCCTCGAGGACGGAACCCTCATCTACAAGGTCAAGCTCCGTGGAACCAACTTCCCACCAGACGGACC
AGTCATGCAAAAGAAGACCATGGGATGGGAGGCCTCCACCGAGCGTCTCTACCCAGAGGACGGAGTCCTC
AAAGGTAAGTTTGATGAAACGGTTTCGTCTTATATACACTAATGGTACTTTTCAGGAGACATCAAGATGG
CCCTCCGTCTCAAGGACGGAGGACGTTACCTCGCCGACTTCAAGACCACCTACAAGGCCAAGAAGCCAGT
CCAAATGCCAGGAGCCTACAACGTCGACCGTAAGCTCGACATCACCTCCCACAACGAGGACTACACCGTC
GTCGAGCAATACGAGCGTTCCGAGGGACGTCACTCCACCGGAGGAATGGACGAGCTCTACAAGGGCGGCA
GCGGAGGAGAGAATCTGTACTTTCAATCCGGATCCGGAGGTGGCGGGATGCCTAAAGATCCAGCCAAACC
TCCGGCCAAGGCACAAGTTGTGGGATGGCCACCGGTGAGATCATACCGGAAGAACGTGATGGTTTCCTGC
CAAAAATCAAGCGGTGGCCCGGAGGCGGCGGCGTTCGTGAAGGGTGGTGGCGGTTCTGGCTCAGGATCTG
ACTACAAAGACCATGACGGTGATTATAAAGATCATGATATCGATTACAAGGATGACGATGACAAGGGAGC
ATCGGGAGCCTCAGGAGCATCGTCCGGAGGCGCCATCCAGCTGATATCCCCTATAGTGAGTCGTATTACA
TGGTCATAGCTGTTTCCTGGCAGCTCTGGCCCGTGTCTCAAAATCTCTGATGTTACATTGCACAAGATAA
AAATATATCATCATGAACAATAAAACTGTCTGCTTACATAAACAGTAATACAAGGGGTGTTATGAGCCAT
ATTCAACGGGAAACGTCGAGGCCGCGATTAAATTCCAACATGGATGCTGATTTATATGGGTATAAATGGG
CTCGCGATAATGTCGGGCAATCAGGTGCGACAATCTATCGCTTGTATGGGAAGCCCGATGCGCCAGAGTT
GTTTCTGAAACATGGCAAAGGTAGCGTTGCCAATGATGTTACAGATGAGATGGTCAGACTAAACTGGCTG
ACGGAATTTATGCCTCTTCCGACCATCAAGCATTTTATCCGTACTCCTGATGATGCATGGTTACTCACCA
CTGCGATCCCCGGAAAAACAGCATTCCAGGTATTAGAAGAATATCCTGATTCAGGTGAAAATATTGTTGA
TGCGCTGGCAGTGTTCCTGCGCCGGTTGCATTCGATTCCTGTTTGTAATTGTCCTTTTAACAGCGATCGC
GTATTTCGTCTCGCTCAGGCGCAATCACGAATGAATAACGGTTTGGTTGATGCGAGTGATTTTGATGACG
AGCGTAATGGCTGGCCTGTTGAACAAGTCTGGAAAGAAATGCATAAACTTTTGCCATTCTCACCGGATTC
AGTCGTCACTCATGGTGATTTCTCACTTGATAACCTTATTTTTGACGAGGGGAAATTAATAGGTTGTATT
GATGTTGGACGAGTCGGAATCGCAGACCGATACCAGGATCTTGCCATCCTATGGAACTGCCTCGGTGAGT
TTTCTCCTTCATTACAGAAACGGCTTTTTCAAAAATATGGTATTGATAATCCTGATATGAATAAATTGCA
GTTTCATTTGATGCTCGATGAGTTTTTCTAATCAGAATTGGTTAATTGGTTGTAACACTGGCAGAGCATT
ACGCTGACTTGACGGGACGGCGCAAGCTCATGACCAAAATCCCTTAACGTGAGTTACGCGTCGTTCCACT
GAGCGTCAGACCCCGTAGAAAAGATCAAAGGATCTTCTTGAGATCCTTTTTTTCTGCGCGTAATCTGCTG
CTTGCAAACAAAAAAACCACCGCTACCAGCGGTGGTTTGTTTGCCGGATCAAGAGCTACCAACTCTTTTT
CCGAAGGTAACTGGCTTCAGCAGAGCGCAGATACCAAATACTGTTCTTCTAGTGTAGCCGTAGTTAGGCC
ACCACTTCAAGAACTCTGTAGCACCGCCTACATACCTCGCTCTGCTAATCCTGTTACCAGTGGCTGCTGC
CAGTGGCGATAAGTCGTGTCTTACCGGGTTGGACTCAAGACGATAGTTACCGGATAAGGCGCAGCGGTCG
GGCTGAACGGGGGGTTCGTGCACACAGCCCAGCTTGGAGCGAACGACCTACACCGAACTGAGATACCTAC
AGCGTGAGCTATGAGAAAGCGCCACGCTTCCCGAAGGGAGAAAGGCGGACAGGTATCCGGTAAGCGGCAG
GGTCGGAACAGGAGAGCGCACGAGGGAGCTTCCAGGGGGAAACGCCTGGTATCTTTATAGTCCTGTCGGG
TTTCGCCACCTCTGACTTGAGCGTCGATTTTTGTGATGCTCGTCAGGGGGGCGGAGCCTATGGAAAAACG
CCAGCAACGCGGCCTTTTTACGGTTCCTGGCCTTTTGCTGGCCTTTTGCTCACATGTTCTTTCCTGCGTT
ATCCCCTGATTCTGTGGATAACCGTATTACCGCCTTTGAGTGAGCTGATACCGCTCGCCGCAGCCGAACG
ACCGAGCGCAGCGAGTCAGTGAGCGAGGAAGCGGAAGAGCGCCCAATACGCAAACCGCCTCTCCCCGCGC
GTTGGCCGATTCATTAATGCAGCTGGCACGACAGGTTTCCCGACTGGAAAGCGGGCAGTGAGCGCAACGC
AATTAATACGCGTACCGCTAGCCAGGAAGAGTTTGTAGAAACGCAAAAAGGCCATCCGTCAGGATGGCCT
TCTGCTTAGTTTGATGCCTGGCAGTTTATGGCG
Features (pLannotate 1.2.2; 11 found; start..end, strand, type, name):
    102..145     +  terminator     rrnB T1 terminator: Escherichia coli rrnB; transcription terminator T1 from the E. coli rrnB gene
    192..228     -  CDS            lacZα (fragment): LacZα fragment of β-galactosidase; lacZ fragment
    247..264     +  CDS            Twin-Strep-tag (fragment): two Strep-Tag®II moieties connected by a linker for enhanced binding to Strep-Tactin®, an engineered form of streptavidin (Schmidt et al., 2013)
    335..1183    +  CDS            mScarlet-I: mScarlet-I is a basic (constitutively fluorescent) red fluorescent protein published in 2016, derived from synthetic construct. It is reported to be a rapidly-maturing monomer with moderate acid sensitivity.
   1241..1373    +  CDS            mini-AID (fragment): minimal degron from the auxin-responsive IAA17 protein of Arabidopsis thaliana (Kubota et al., 2013) acts as an auxin-inducible degron (AID) in the presence of TIR1
   1400..1465    +  CDS            3xFLAG: three tandem FLAG® epitope tags, followed by an enterokinase cleavage site
   1520..1538    -  promoter       T7 promoter: promoter for bacteriophage T7 RNA polymerase
   1672..2481    +  CDS            KanR: aminoglycoside phosphotransferase; aph(3')-Ia; confers resistance to kanamycin in bacteria or G418 (Geneticin®) in eukaryotes
   2628..3216    +  rep_origin     ori: high-copy-number ColE1/pMB1/pBR322/pUC origin of replication
   3399..3491    +  CDS            lacI (fragment): lac repressor; lacI; The lac repressor binds to the lac operator to inhibit transcription in E. coli. This inhibition can be relieved by adding lactose or isopropyl-β-D-thiogalactopyranoside (IPTG).
   3546..3573    -  terminator     rrnB T2 terminator: transcription terminator T2 from the E. coli rrnB gene
