[The description below was written by a language model from this plasmid's Addgene catalogue record and pLannotate feature annotations shown in this document.]
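Description:
pJW2098 is a pDONR221-based plasmid that serves as a PCR template for making CRISPR/Cas9 homology-directed repair donors in C. elegans, rather than as an expression vector in its own right. It is maintained in E. coli as a high-copy plasmid through a ColE1/pUC-type origin and is selected with kanamycin via the KanR (aph(3')-Ia) gene. The rrnB T1 and T2 terminators, a T7 promoter and short lacZα and lacI fragments found by annotation are backbone remnants that play no role in the cassette's function. M13 forward and reverse sites flank the insert for sequencing.

The roughly 1.26 kb insert, assembled by Gibson cloning, is a promoterless tagging cassette encoding a 30-amino-acid linker, mScarlet, the AID* degron, 3xFLAG and a 10-amino-acid linker. The red fluorescent protein coding sequence (annotated as mScarlet-I by the feature caller) carries silent mutations that remove piRNA target sites, a change meant to reduce the risk of germline silencing of the knock-in. AID* is a minimal degron derived from Arabidopsis IAA17; when the F-box protein TIR1 is present, adding auxin triggers degradation of the tagged protein. The 3xFLAG epitope allows immunodetection or purification. A small hit to Twin-Strep-tag upstream of mScarlet lies where the linker is expected and is probably a spurious match to linker sequence.

The plasmid contains no homology arms. Users amplify the cassette with primers that add arms specific to the chosen locus, and the flanking linkers allow in-frame fusion to an endogenous gene. The resulting knock-in allele supports live imaging, biochemical detection and conditional auxin-inducible depletion of the protein, as part of an expanded auxin-inducible degron toolkit for worms.
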