Addgene plasmid #163094: pJW2098
Purpose: CRISPR repair template: add insertion site specific homology arms by PCR before insertion
Depositing lab: Jordan Ward. Depositing organization: University of California, Santa Cruz. Publication: An expanded auxin-inducible degron toolkit for Caenorhabditis elegans. Ashley GE, Duong T, Levenson MT, Martinez MAQ, Johnson LC, Hibshman JD, Saeger HN, Palmisano NJ, Doonan R, Martinez-Mendez R, Davidson BR, Zhang W, Ragle JM, Medwig-Kinney TN, Sirota SS, Goldstein B, Matus DQ, Dickinson DJ, Reiner DJ, Ward JD. Genetics. 2021 Mar 31;217(3). pii: 6104563. doi: 10.1093/genetics/iyab006. PubMed 33677541.
Backbone
  Vector backbone: pDONR221
  Backbone size w/o insert (bp): 2360
  Vector type: Worm Expression, CRISPR
Growth in bacteria
  Bacterial resistance: Kanamycin, 50 μg/mL
  Growth temperature: 37°C
  Growth strain: DH5alpha
  Copy number: High Copy
Gene/Insert
  Gene/Insert name: 30aa linker::mScarlet (dpi)::AID*::3xFLAG::10aa linker
  Species: C. elegans (nematode), Synthetic
  Insert size (bp): 1257
  Mutation: Silent mutations to remove piRNA sites
  Cloning method: Gibson Cloning
  Sequencing primers: 5′ M13 Forward (tgtaaaacgacggccagt); 3′ M13 Reverse (caggaaacagctatgaccatg)
Terms and licenses: Academic/Nonprofit Terms; Industry Terms: Not Available to Industry
Depositor comments: Please visit https://www.biorxiv.org/content/10.1101/2020.05.12.090217v1 for bioRxiv preprint.
How to cite: pJW2098 was a gift from Jordan Ward (Addgene plasmid # 163094 ; http://n2t.net/addgene:163094 ; RRID:Addgene_163094)
